Addgene plasmid #111332: puC19 preACT1(del6) AcAc
Purpose: T7 transcription
Depositing lab: Christine Guthrie. Depositing organization: University of California, San Francisco (UCSF). Publication: The Isy1p component of the NineTeen complex interacts with the ATPase Prp16p to regulate the fidelity of pre-mRNA splicing. Villa T, Guthrie C. Genes Dev. 2005 Aug 15;19(16):1894-904. doi: 10.1101/gad.1336305. PubMed 16103217.
Backbone
  Vector backbone: pUC19
  Vector type: Bacterial Expression
Growth in bacteria
  Bacterial resistance: Ampicillin, 100 μg/mL
  Growth temperature: 37°C
  Growth strain: DH5alpha
  Copy number: High Copy
Gene/Insert
  Gene/Insert name: ACT1
  Species: S. cerevisiae (budding yeast)
  Mutation: 3' splice site AcAc
Terms and licenses: Academic/Nonprofit Terms; Industry Terms: Not Available to Industry
Depositor comments: for use in in vitro splicing reactions Cannot confirm del6- Please look at sequence before using.
How to cite: puC19 preACT1(del6) AcAc was a gift from Christine Guthrie (Addgene plasmid # 111332 ; http://n2t.net/addgene:111332 ; RRID:Addgene_111332)
