[The description below was written by a language model from this plasmid's Addgene catalogue record and pLannotate feature annotations shown in this document.]
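Description:
puC19 preACT1(del6) AcAc is a small (about 3.3 kb) pUC19-based bacterial plasmid that serves as a template for in vitro T7 transcription of a yeast actin pre-mRNA splicing substrate. It is propagated in E. coli as a high-copy plasmid from the ColE1/pMB1-type pUC origin and selected with ampicillin through the β-lactamase gene and its native promoter. The annotation also picks up a residual lacZα fragment and short fragments matching the pBR322 bom and rop regions. These are backbone remnants rather than functional parts of the design.

The payload is a portion of the Saccharomyces cerevisiae ACT1 gene placed downstream of a bacteriophage T7 promoter, so that T7 RNA polymerase can produce run-off ACT1 pre-mRNA. The automated annotation identifies only a short actin coding fragment several hundred bases downstream of the promoter, matched by homology to a Saccharomyces bayanus protein entry. The unannotated stretch between the promoter and this fragment presumably holds the 5' exon and intron, although the feature table does not mark them. The catalogue records a mutation of the 3' splice site, designated AcAc, which alters the sequence recognised in the second catalytic step of splicing.

According to the depositor, the transcript is intended for in vitro splicing reactions. The associated work concerns splicing fidelity and the interplay of the NineTeen complex component Isy1p with the ATPase Prp16p. The depositor also cautions that the "del6" deletion named in the plasmid title could not be confirmed, so users should check the sequence before relying on that feature.
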