Features (pLannotate 1.2.2; 11 found; start..end, strand, type, name):
     41..59      +  promoter       T7 promoter: promoter for bacteriophage T7 RNA polymerase
    494..667     +  CDS            ACT1 (fragment): ACT_SACBA - Experimental evidence at protein level: Swiss-Prot protein existence level 1. Actins are highly conserved proteins that are involved in various types of cell motility and are ubiquitously expressed in all eukaryotic cells. From Saccharomyces bayanus (Yeast) (Saccharomyces uvarum x Saccharomyces eubayanus).
    691..845     +  CDS            lacZα (fragment): LacZα fragment of β-galactosidase; lacZ fragment
    851..950     -  misc_feature   bom (fragment): basis of mobility region from pBR322
   1052..1087    -  CDS            rop (fragment): Rop protein, which maintains plasmids at low copy number; rop
   1182..1286    +  promoter       AmpR promoter: bla
   1287..2147    +  CDS            AmpR: β-lactamase; bla; confers resistance to ampicillin, carbenicillin, and related antibiotics
   2318..2906    +  rep_origin     ori: high-copy-number ColE1/pMB1/pBR322/pUC origin of replication
   3092..3175    -  misc_feature   bom (fragment): basis of mobility region from pBR322
   3175..3200    -  misc_feature   bom (fragment): basis of mobility region from pBR322
   3302..21      -  CDS            rop (fragment) (across the origin): Rop protein, which maintains plasmids at low copy number; rop
>Addgene plasmid #111332 | puC19 preACT1(del6) AcAc | addgene full sequence | sequence record 218072 | Addgene NGS Result
CATCACCGAAACGCGCGAGGCCCAGCTGGCTTATCGAAATTAATACGACTCACTATAGGGAGACCGGAAT
TCGAGCTCGCCCGGGGATCCCCGGGCGAGCTCGAATTCGAGCTCGCCCTTTTAGATTTTTCACGCTTACT
GCTTTTTTCTTCCCAAGATCGAAAATTTACTGAATTAACAATGGATTCTGGTATGTTCTAGCGCTTGCAC
CATCCCATTTAACTGTAAGAAGAATTGCACGGTCCCAATTGCTCGAGAGATTTCTCTTTTACCTTTTTTT
ACTATTTTTCACTCTCCCATAACCTCCTATATTGACTGATCTGTAATAACCACGATATTATTGGAATAAA
TAGGGGCTTGAAATTTGGAAAAAAAAAAAACTGAAATATTTTCGTGATAAGTGATAGTGATATTCTTCTT
TTATTTGCTACTGTGTCTCATGTACTAACATCGATTGCTTCATTCTTTTTGTTGCTATATTATATGTTTA
CACGTTGCTGCTTTGGTTATTGATAACGGTTCTGGTATGTGTAAAGCCGGTTTTGCCGGTGACGACGCTC
CTCGTGCTGTCTTCCCATCTATCGTCGGTAGACCAAGACACCAAGGTATCATGGTCGGTATGGGTCAAAA
AGACTCCTACGTTGGTGATGAAGGGGGATCCTCTAGAGTCGACCTGCAGCCCAAGCTTGGCACTGGCCGT
CGTTTTACAACGTCGTGACTGGGAAAACCCTGGCGTTACCCAACTTAATCGCCTTGCAGCACATCCCCCT
TTCGCCAGCTGGCGTAATAGCGAAGAGGCCCGCACCGATCGCCCTTCCCAACAGTTGCGCAGCCTGAATG
GCGAATGGCGCCTGATGCGGTATTTTCTCCTTACGCATCTGTGCGGTATTTCACACCGCATATGGTGCAC
TCTCAGTACAATCTGCTCTGATGCCGCATAGTTAAGCCAGCCCCGACACCCGCCAACACCCGCTGACGCG
CCCTGACGGGCTTGTCTGCTCCCGGCATCCGCTTACAGACAAGCTGTGACCGTCTCCGGGAGCTGCATGT
GTCAGAGGTTTTCACCGTCATCACCGAAACGCGCGAGACGAAAGGGCCTCGTGATACGCCTATTTTTATA
GGTTAATGTCATGATAATAATGGTTTCTTAGACGTCAGGTGGCACTTTTCGGGGAAATGTGCGCGGAACC
CCTATTTGTTTATTTTTCTAAATACATTCAAATATGTATCCGCTCATGAGACAATAACCCTGATAAATGC
TTCAATAATATTGAAAAAGGAAGAGTATGAGTATTCAACATTTCCGTGTCGCCCTTATTCCCTTTTTTGC
GGCATTTTGCCTTCCTGTTTTTGCTCACCCAGAAACGCTGGTGAAAGTAAAAGATGCTGAAGATCAGTTG
GGTGCACGAGTGGGTTACATCGAACTGGATCTCAACAGCGGTAAGATCCTTGAGAGTTTTCGCCCCGAAG
AACGTTTTCCAATGATGAGCACTTTTAAAGTTCTGCTATGTGGCGCGGTATTATCCCGTATTGACGCCGG
GCAAGAGCAACTCGGTCGCCGCATACACTATTCTCAGAATGACTTGGTTGAGTACTCACCAGTCACAGAA
AAGCATCTTACGGATGGCATGACAGTAAGAGAATTATGCAGTGCTGCCATAACCATGAGTGATAACACTG
CGGCCAACTTACTTCTGACAACGATCGGAGGACCGAAGGAGCTAACCGCTTTTTTGCACAACATGGGGGA
TCATGTAACTCGCCTTGATCGTTGGGAACCGGAGCTGAATGAAGCCATACCAAACGACGAGCGTGACACC
ACGATGCCTGTAGCAATGGCAACAACGTTGCGCAAACTATTAACTGGCGAACTACTTACTCTAGCTTCCC
GGCAACAATTAATAGACTGGATGGAGGCGGATAAAGTTGCAGGACCACTTCTGCGCTCGGCCCTTCCGGC
TGGCTGGTTTATTGCTGATAAATCTGGAGCCGGTGAGCGTGGGTCTCGCGGTATCATTGCAGCACTGGGG
CCAGATGGTAAGCCCTCCCGTATCGTAGTTATCTACACGACGGGGAGTCAGGCAACTATGGATGAACGAA
ATAGACAGATCGCTGAGATAGGTGCCTCACTGATTAAGCATTGGTAACTGTCAGACCAAGTTTACTCATA
TATACTTTAGATTGATTTAAAACTTCATTTTTAATTTAAAAGGATCTAGGTGAAGATCCTTTTTGATAAT
CTCATGACCAAAATCCCTTAACGTGAGTTTTCGTTCCACTGAGCGTCAGACCCCGTAGAAAAGATCAAAG
GATCTTCTTGAGATCCTTTTTTTCTGCGCGTAATCTGCTGCTTGCAAACAAAAAAACCACCGCTACCAGC
GGTGGTTTGTTTGCCGGATCAAGAGCTACCAACTCTTTTTCCGAAGGTAACTGGCTTCAGCAGAGCGCAG
ATACCAAATACTGTCCTTCTAGTGTAGCCGTAGTTAGGCCACCACTTCAAGAACTCTGTAGCACCGCCTA
CATACCTCGCTCTGCTAATCCTGTTACCAGTGGCTGCTGCCAGTGGCGATAAGTCGTGTCTTACCGGGTT
GGACTCAAGACGATAGTTACCGGATAAGGCGCAGCGGTCGGGCTGAACGGGGGGTTCGTGCACACAGCCC
AGCTTGGAGCGAACGACCTACACCGAACTGAGATACCTACAGCGTGAGCTATGAGAAAGCGCCACGCTTC
CCGAAGGGAGAAAGGCGGACAGGTATCCGGTAAGCGGCAGGGTCGGAACAGGAGAGCGCACGAGGGAGCT
TCCAGGGGGAAACGCCTGGTATCTTTATAGTCCTGTCGGGTTTCGCCACCTCTGACTTGAGCGTCGATTT
TTGTGATGCTCGTCAGGGGGGCGGAGCCTATGGAAAAACGCCAGCAACGCGGCCTTTTTACGGTTCCTGG
CCTTTTGCTGGCCTTTTGCTCACATGTTCTTTCCTGCGTTATCCCCTGATTCTGTGGATAACCGTATTAC
CGCCTTTGAGTGAGCTGATACCGCTCGCCGCAGCCGAACGACCGAGCGCAGCGAGTCAGTGAGCGAGGAA
GCGGAAGAGCGCCTGATGCGGTATTTTCTCCTTACGCATCTGTGCGGTATTTCACACCGCATATGGTGCA
CTCTCAGTACAATCTGCTCTGATGCGCTACGTGACTGGGTCATGGCTGCGCCCCGACACCCGCCAACACC
CGCTGACGCGCCCTGACGGGCTTGTCTGCTCCCGGCATCCGCTTACAGACAAGCTGTGACCGTCTCCGGG
AGCTGCATGTGTCAGAGGTTTTCACCGT
